Addgene plasmid #152375: pGBW-m4134477
Purpose: Mammalian expression plasmid for SARS-CoV-2 ORF3a protein
Depositing lab: Ginkgo Bioworks & Benjie Chen. Depositing organization: Ginkgo Bioworks.
Backbone
  Vector backbone: pTwist_CMV_6
  Backbone size w/o insert (bp): 4180
  Vector type: Mammalian Expression
Growth in bacteria
  Bacterial resistance: Ampicillin, 100 μg/mL
  Growth temperature: 37°C
  Growth strain: DH5alpha
  Copy number: High Copy
Gene/Insert
  Gene/Insert name: SARS-CoV-2 ORF3a protein
  Species: Severe acute respiratory syndrome coronavirus 2
  Insert size (bp): 821
  Mutation: wt
  Entrez Gene: ORF3a (a.k.a. GU280_gp03)
  Promoter: CMV
  Tag / fusion protein: Cleavable TEV;V5 (C terminal on backbone)
  Cloning method: Unknown
Resource information
  A portion of this plasmid was derived from a plasmid made by: GinkgoBioworks
Depositor comments: NCBI reference sequence: YP_009724391.1
How to cite: pGBW-m4134477 was a gift from Ginkgo Bioworks & Benjie Chen (Addgene plasmid # 152375 ; http://n2t.net/addgene:152375 ; RRID:Addgene_152375)
