[The description below was written by a language model from this plasmid's Addgene catalogue record and pLannotate feature annotations shown in this document.]
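Description:
pGBW-m4134477 is a mammalian expression plasmid built on the pTwist_CMV_6 backbone that carries the wild-type coding sequence for the SARS-CoV-2 ORF3a protein. The sequenced record is about 5.1 kb. It is maintained in E. coli through a high-copy ColE1/pUC-type origin of replication and selected with ampicillin via a β-lactamase (AmpR) gene. The bacterial maintenance region is bracketed by rrnG and T7 transcription terminators and by short 5' and 3' β-globin insulator elements, an arrangement that helps isolate the expression cassette from read-through transcription originating elsewhere in the plasmid.

The ORF3a open reading frame lies on the reverse strand of the deposited sequence, immediately downstream of the human cytomegalovirus immediate-early enhancer and promoter, which drive strong constitutive transcription in mammalian cells. An SV40 polyadenylation signal spanning the sequence origin sits beyond the 3' end of the ORF and most likely terminates the transcript; the short "large T antigen" fragment annotated beside it is probably just part of that SV40-derived region. A separate synthetic poly(A) signal lies upstream of the enhancer. According to the catalogue entry, the backbone supplies a C-terminal TEV-cleavable V5 epitope tag fused to the insert, although the automated feature table does not annotate these tag elements. No mammalian selection marker is annotated, so the plasmid appears suited to transient transfection.

ORF3a is a viroporin implicated in lysosomal virion egress and in blocking autophagosome–lysosome fusion. This construct allows its expression in cultured mammalian cells, with V5-based detection or pull-down, for studies of localisation, host interactions and function.
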