Features (pLannotate 1.2.2; 16 found; start..end, strand, type, name):
    204..1028    -  CDS            AP3A_SARS2: Experimental evidence at protein level: Swiss-Prot protein existence level 1. Plays a role in virus egress via lysosomal trafficking (PubMed:33157038, PubMed:33422265). Forms homotetrameric ion channels (viroporin) localized at endosomes and lysosomes, that may induce deacidification of lysosomes thereby allowing safe virion egress through lysosomal trafficking (By similarity) (PubMed:33157038, PubMed:33422265). Also blocks formation of autolysosomes through binding and sequestering host TMUB1/HOPS on late endosomes. This prevents fusion of autophagosomes with lysosomes, disrupting autophagy a
   1103..1154    -  promoter       CMVd2 promoter: truncated human cytomegalovirus (CMV) immediate early promoter that yields moderately reduced expression relative to the full-length promoter
   1217..1234    +  promoter       CMV promoter (fragment): human cytomegalovirus (CMV) immediate early promoter
   1307..1610    -  enhancer       CMV enhancer: human cytomegalovirus immediate early enhancer
   1691..1739    +  polyA_signal   poly(A) signal: synthetic polyadenylation signal
   1757..1803    +  terminator     T7 terminator: transcription terminator for bacteriophage T7 RNA polymerase
   1808..1879    -  misc_feature   5' β-globin insulator: insulator upstream of the human β-globin locus (Farrell et al., 2002)
   2031..2167    -  terminator     rrnG terminator: transcription terminator from the E. coli ribosomal RNA rrnG operon (Albrechtsen et al., 1991)
   2180..3040    -  CDS            AmpR: β-lactamase; bla; confers resistance to ampicillin, carbenicillin, and related antibiotics
   3550..3614    +  CDS            bla(M) (fragment): β-lactamase lacking the signal sequence; bla(M); allows cytosolic expression of β-lactamase
   3786..4374    +  rep_origin     ori: high-copy-number ColE1/pMB1/pBR322/pUC origin of replication
   4600..4671    -  misc_feature   3' β-globin insulator: insulator downstream of the human β-globin locus (Farrell et al., 2002)
   4716..4852    -  terminator     rrnG terminator: transcription terminator from the E. coli ribosomal RNA rrnG operon (Albrechtsen et al., 1991)
   4882..4928    -  terminator     T7 terminator: transcription terminator for bacteriophage T7 RNA polymerase
   4951..5020    +  CDS            large T antigen (fragment): large T antigen from SV40 (simian virus 40)
   5043..88      +  polyA_signal   SV40 poly(A) signal (across the origin): SV40 polyadenylation signal
>Addgene plasmid #152375 | pGBW-m4134477 | addgene full sequence | sequence record 332019 | Addgene NGS Result
AAAGCAATAGCATCACAAATTTCACAAATAAAGCATTTTTTTCACTGCATTCTAGTTGTGGTTTGTCCAA
ACTCATCAATGTATCTTATCATGTCTGTGAGCTGAAGGTACGCTGTATCTCAGTCAGTCAAGCTAGCTTA
GGTAGAATCTAAGCCGAGAAGTGGATTGGGTATAGGTTTCCCCGACTGAAAGTAAAGGTTTTCCAGAGGT
ACAGATGTTGTGGTCGTTGGTTCATCGTAAATGGGCTCCATAACAGGGTTGACGACACCAGAGCTGCCGT
CGATAGTGTGTATCTGAACGTGTTCCTCCGGTTCATCAACGATTTTATTATAAATGAAAAAAGTCACATG
CTCCACGCCGGTGTCTGTTGAAAGTTGTGTGCTATAAAGCTGGTAGTAGTCACTGGTGAAATAGGAGTGA
AGCACCACGCAATCCTTGACTCCGCTCTCCCACTTTTCTGTGTACCCGCCGATCTGATAGTCATGCTCGG
AAATAGGCGAAGTCGTACCATCCCCAGATGTGATCACTATACTGGAGGTAACTGAATTGTATGGAATACA
GTAGTCATAGCAGTTAGTGTGCCAACACAGGAAGTAGTTGGCATCATATAACAAGGGATTTTTAGACCTG
CACTTCCAACAGAGCCAGAGTCTCATGATAATGCGGACGAAGTTAATAGATTGCAGAAAATACACGAGGG
CGTATAGGTATAAAAATGGTGCCTCCAATCCGGCAGCCACCAGGAGCAGATGGGAATAAACGGTGACGAA
CAGGAGCAGCAAATTGCATACGAAGTGCACACCTTTGCTAAGGGCTAACTGCCATCGCTTTTTCAGAGTG
ATTATCTTTGATGCCGACTGAAACACAGCCAGTAGGGCCACGCCGACGATAAGCCATCCAAAAGGGAGGC
TGGCCTGGATCGGAATTGTAGCGGTCGCCCGTACGAAGTCACTGGGAGTTGCGTCTTTAATTTCCCCTTG
CTTCAATGTAACCGTGCCGATGGTGAATATACGCATAAACAGATCCATGGTGGCGGCCGCTGGCGGGTGT
GTCGAGTGGATGGTAGGATCGACAAAGATCTGATCTGACGGTTCACTAAACCAGCTCTGCTTATATAGAC
CTCCCACCGTACACGCCTACCGCCCATTTGCGTCAATGGGGCGGAGTTGTTACGACATTTTGGAAAGTCC
CGTTGATTTTGGTGCCAAAACAAACTCCCATTGACGTCAATGGGGTGGAGACTTGGAAATCCCCGTGAGT
CAAACCGCTATCCACGCCCATTGATGTACTGCCAAAACCGCATCAGCATGGTAATAGCGATGACTAATAC
GTAGATGTACTGCCAAGTAGGAAAGTCCCATAAGGTCATGTACTGGGCATAATGCCAGGCGGGCCATTTA
CCGTCATTGACGTCAATAGGGGGCGTACTTGGCATATGATACACTTGATGTACTGCCAAGTGGGCAGTTT
ACCGTAAATACTCCACCCATTGACGTCAATGGAAAGTCCCTATTGGCGTTACTATGGGAACATACGTCAT
TATTGACGTCAATGGGCGGGGGTCGTTGGGCGGTCAGCCAGGCGGGCCATTTACCGTAAGTTATGTAACG
CGGAACTCCATATATGGGCTATGAACTAATGACCCCGTAATTGATTACTAGATCTGGCTACACTCGATCA
GCAGTTAGATAATAAAATCGCTATCCATCGAAGATGGATGTGTGTTGGTTTTTTGTGTGTGTAACGCAAC
GATTGATAGCATAACCCCTTGGGGCCTCTAAACGGGTCTTGAGGGGTTTTTTGAATTGAGAGGTAGCTGA
AGCTGCTGTTATGACCACTAGAGGGAAGAAGATACCTGTGGAGCTAATGGTCCAAGATGTCGGGAGCCGC
GATCGCTGCCAAAAAGGTAAGCTGACGATAGCTGACGAGATTCGATGCCCGACGAGCAAATGAGCGCCAC
GGCTGTTCGCGTAAGCTCGAAACGACGGAGATTCGATAGAGCCAGAGTCGAGTTTAAACGATTCGGGATC
TTAAGGATAAATTTCTGGTAAGGAGGACACGTATGGAAGTGGGCAAGTTGGGGAAGCCGTATCCGTTGCT
GAATCTGGCATATGTGGGAGTATAAGACGCGCAGCGTCGCATCAGGCATTTTTTTCTGCGCCAATGCACC
TAGAATCGGTTACCAATGCTTAATCAGTGAGGCACCTATCTCAGCGATCTGTCTATTTCGTTCATCCATA
GTTGCCTGACTCCCCGTCGTGTAGATAACTACGATACGGGAGGGCTTACCATCTGGCCCCAGTGCTGCAA
TGATACCGCGAGACCCACGCTCACCGGCTCCAGATTTATCAGCAATAAACCAGCCAGCCGGAAGGGCCGA
GCGCAGAAGTGGTCCTGCAACTTTATCCGCCTCCATCCAGTCTATCAACTGTTGCCGGGAAGCTAGAGTA
AGTAGTTCGCCAGTTAATAGTTTACGCAAGGTTGTTGCCATTGCTACAGGCATCGTGGTGTCACGCTCGT
CGTTTGGTATGGCTTCATTCAGCTCCGGTTCCCAACGATCAAGGCGAGTTACATGATCCCCCATGTTGTG
CAAAAAAGCGGTTAGCTCCTTCGGTCCTCCAATCGTTGTCAGAAGTAAGTTGGCCGCAGTGTTATCACTC
ATGGTTATGGCAGCACTGCATAATTCTCTTACTGTCATGCCATCCGTAAGATGCTTTTCTGTGACTGGTG
AATACTCAACCAAGTCATTCTGAGAATAGTGTATGCGGCGACCGAGTTGCTCTTGCCCGGCGTCAATACG
GGATAATACCGCGCCACATAGCAGAACTTTAAAAGTGCTCATCATTGGAAAGCGTTCTTCGGGGCGAAAA
CTCTCAAGGATCTTACCGCTGTTGAGATCCAGTTCGATGTAACCCACTCGCGCACCCAACTGATCTTCAG
CATCTTTTACTTTCACCAGCGTTTCTGGGTGAGCAAAAACAGGAAGGCAAAATGCCGCAAAAAAGGGAAT
AAGGGCGACACGGAAATGTTGAATACTCATGCGAAAGCCTCCTGCTGATCCTGTCTCTTGATAGATGTTT
GCAAAAGCTAGGACTCGATTATACGTTGACCGATCAGACTATCAATATCTAGGTTTAAACAGATCGGTAC
GCTGCCGTGACCAGGCTTGAGTACAATATCTGACGATTGGACTTCCTGGGTCCCAAGCTGGATTCCGACT
GGCTGACTGCCAAGCAACGATATGGATCGTCGAGACTCGCACTGAGAGGATCGTTCTCGGTACACCAGGC
GCGCCCCGATTTCGATATTCCTCGGATCTCGGATAGATCGGGATTGAGGATGTAGGTTGAACTTCTCTCG
GGTGATCCCGATCTCGGATATTCGGGATTGGAGTAATACCTGGCGATAGGCGCTGCCAAGCAATAGCCAA
GGCGCAAGGCCGGCCAAGAGACTTGCGATAGTTCGTTCGAGAGGTAGCCTGCAAGATGGATCGGACGAAA
GGTTTGAAGATTTTCCGACGAGGGCCTTGGAGAGTTCGGAAATTTAAATGCAACTATGGATGAACGAAAT
AGACAGATCGCTGAGATAGGTGCCTCACTGATTAAGCATTGGTAACTGTCAGACCAAGTTTACTCATATA
TACTTTAGATTGATTTAAAACTTCATTTTTAATTTAAAAGGATCTAGGTGAAGATCCTTTTTGATAATCT
CATGACCAAAATCCCTTAACGTGAGTTTTCGTTCCACTGAGCGTCAGACCCCGTAGAAAAGATCAAAGGA
TCTTCTTGAGATCCTTTTTTTCTGCGCGTAATCTGCTGCTTGCAAACAAAAAAACCACCGCTACCAGCGG
TGGTTTGTTTGCCGGATCAAGAGCTACCAACTCTTTTTCCGAAGGTAACTGGCTTCAGCAGAGCGCAGAT
ACCAAATACTGTTCTTCTAGTGTAGCCGTAGTTAGGCCACCACTTCAAGAACTCTGTAGCACCGCCTACA
TACCTCGCTCTGCTAATCCTGTTACCAGTGGCTGCTGCCAGTGGCGATAAGTCGTGTCTTACCGGGTTGG
ACTCAAGACGATAGTTACCGGATAAGGCGCAGCGGTCGGGCTGAACGGGGGGTTCGTGCACACAGCCCAG
CTTGGAGCGAACGACCTACACCGAACTGAGATACCTACAGCGTGAGCTATGAGAAAGCGCCACGCTTCCC
GAAGGGAGAAAGGCGGACAGGTATCCGGTAAGCGGCAGGGTCGGAACAGGAGAGCGCACGAGGGAGCTTC
CAGGGGGAAACGCCTGGTATCTTTATAGTCCTGTCGGGTTTCGCCACCTCTGACTTGAGCGTCGATTTTT
GTGATGCTCGTCAGGGGGGCGGAGCCTATGGAAAAACGCCAGCAACGCGGCCTTTTTACGGTTCCTGGCC
TTTTGCTGGCCTTTTGCTCACATGATTTAAATGAAACTCGTAATCGGAGAACGGGTGCAATAGCAAGGAC
CAGATCGAACTTGACTGACGCAATTCTGAGCGTAGTCGAAACCCAGACAAGTCGATCTCGCCAAGTAGCT
GACTTGACTGGTTAATTAAGTTTCGATAGCCCAAGGTAACCAATGAGATTAGGGAGGGAAGAAAGTTTGA
TGAACTACTTCTGACCCCTAGTGGTGTCCAGAAAAGACCATTAAAGGAATGTCTTGATCGAAATCGAGAG
ATCGCCTGCAGGATAGCTGACGACCTTAAGGATAAATTTCTGGTAAGGAGGACACGTATGGAAGTGGGCA
AGTTGGGGAAGCCGTATCCGTTGCTGAATCTGGCATATGTGGGAGTATAAGACGCGCAGCGTCGCATCAG
GCATTTTTTTCTGCGCCAATGCCGGTAGATAGCAATCCGGCCCGAGGGGCACAAAAAACCCCTCAAGACC
CGTTTAGAGGCCCCAAGGGGTTATGCTACGATACCGATAGAGATGGGCCAATACCACATTTGTAGAGGTT
TTACTTGCTTTAAAAAACCTCCCACACCTCCCCCTGAACCTGAAACATAAAATGAATGCAATTGTTGTTG
TTAACTTGTTTATTGCAGCTTATAATGGTTACAAAT
